Addgene plasmid #34213: KHBD00051
Depositing lab: Bart Deplancke. Depositing organization: Swiss Federal Institute of Technology (EPFL). Publication: Automated protein-DNA interaction screening of Drosophila regulatory elements. Korneel Hens, Jean-Daniel Feuz, Alina Isakova, Antonina Lagovitina, Andreas Massouras, Julien Bryois, Patrick Callaerts, Susan E. Celniker, Bart Deplancke. Nat Methods. 2011 Oct 30;8(12):1065-70. 10.1038/nmeth.1763 PubMed 22037703.
Backbone
  Vector backbone: pDONR221
  Backbone manufacturer: Invitrogen
  Backbone size w/o insert (bp): 2536
  Vector type: Gateway Donor Vector
Growth in bacteria
  Bacterial resistance: Kanamycin, 50 μg/mL
  Growth temperature: 37°C
  Growth strain: DH5alpha
  Copy number: High Copy
Gene/Insert
  Gene/Insert name: CG10159 (alt names: FBgn0015602; BEAF-32; Boundary element-associated factor of 32kD)
  Species: D. melanogaster (fly)
  Insert size (bp): 846
  Entrez Gene: BEAF-32 (a.k.a. Dmel_CG10159, BEAF, BEAF 32, BEAF-32A, BEAF-32B, BEAF32, BEAF32A, BEAF32B, BEAF32b, Beaf-32, Beaf32, CG10159, Dmel\CG10159, beaf, beaf-32, bs04c01.y1)
  Cloning method: Gateway Cloning
  Sequencing primers: 5′ M13F; 3′ M13R
Terms and licenses: Academic/Nonprofit Terms; Industry Terms: Not Available to Industry
Depositor comments: Please note that the ORFs in this collection were cloned open-ended (without a stop codon).
How to cite: KHBD00051 was a gift from Bart Deplancke (Addgene plasmid # 34213 ; http://n2t.net/addgene:34213 ; RRID:Addgene_34213)
