[The description below was written by a language model from this plasmid's Addgene catalogue record.]
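Description:
KHBD00051 is a Gateway entry clone built on the Invitrogen pDONR221 donor backbone (about 2.5 kb without insert) and carrying the open reading frame of the Drosophila melanogaster gene CG10159, better known as BEAF-32 (Boundary element-associated factor of 32 kD), a DNA-binding protein associated with chromatin boundary elements. The insert is recorded as 846 bp and was introduced by Gateway cloning; in this system, recombination of an attB-flanked PCR product into the donor vector yields an ORF flanked by attL sites. The plasmid is maintained in E. coli as a high-copy replicon under kanamycin selection. M13 forward and reverse priming sites on either side of the insert are used for sequence verification. No feature table accompanies the record, so the exact positions of the recombination sites, origin and marker are not documented here.

As a donor-vector-derived clone, the plasmid is not itself an expression construct: the record lists no promoter, tag or reporter driving the ORF. Its purpose is to act as a shuttle from which the BEAF-32 coding sequence can be moved by LR recombination into any compatible destination vector. The depositor notes that ORFs in this collection were cloned open-ended, without a stop codon, which allows in-frame C-terminal fusions to tags or domains supplied by the destination vector; it also means a downstream stop must come from that vector. The clone belongs to a collection of Drosophila ORFs assembled for automated screening of protein–DNA interactions at fly regulatory elements.
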