>Addgene plasmid #34213 | KHBD00051 | depositor partial sequence | sequence record 40780 | KHBD00051 sequence 846 bps
ATGCCCAAGGGTCGTGTTAGCAATGTGTGGCAGCACTACGATATTAACGAGGAGTGCGAAAACTTTGCGA
TATGCCGTTATTGCGGCAACAATATATCGCGTGGTGGCATGGCCAGCAATTTGAAGGGCAACAATACGAC
CAATTTGTGGACGCATCTGCGGCACAAGCACAGGGACGAGGTGCTGGTCAGTCCGGTGCAGCAACGTCCC
CAGGCCCGGATGATCCCAATCATCAAGAAAGACAAAACCGTGCGGATTACCAAGGCCAAGACGCTGAGGG
AGCCGCTGCGTGTGGCCAAGCCGAAGATCGAGTCGAACGTCGCCAATTATCTGGGCGAGGCGGGCGCCCT
GCCGCAAAAGTGGGAGGAGTACGAGCAGAACGATGAGATTAGCGAGGACATTAAGGACATCATATACAGC
GAGGATCCACTGTGCTATAGCCCTATACACGTGATGGATGATGAGGGCCTGGATCAGCCTGAGAAGCAAG
TGACCGTGCTAACCCATTCGACTTCACCAGCCGGTGGAAGTAGCAGGCCCATCGGTGTTGGTTCGGGCGT
ACAGGCTACTGTGGTGGCCTCCACGTCCTCCAGCAGCAGCTCGGCCAAGCAGCTGAAGAACAACCTGGAG
ACGTCCATCGAACGGCTGACCGCTGTCAGCGAACAGCTCAGCTACATCATACAACAGAATCACGAGGAGC
TCACCAAGGACGACGACTACTATTTTGCACTTAGCTTGGTGCCCGCAATGCGCCACCTTTCGCTCAGTCG
GAAGATGTACGTGCGGTCCAAGATCCAGGATATACTGTTCAAGGAAAGTGAGGACTCAACGCTTGCCAAG
GATGAG
