>Addgene plasmid #34213 | KHBD00051 | addgene partial sequence | sequence record 41722 | M13-Rev 5'-CAGGAAACAGCTATGACC-3'
TTTTATTTTGACTGATAGTGACCTGTTCGTTGCAACAAATTGATAAGCAATGCTTTCTTATAATGCCAAC
TTTGTACAAGAAAGTTGGCAACTCATCCTTGGCAAGCGTTGAGTCCTCACTTTCCTTGAACAGTATATCC
TGGATCTTGGACCGCACGTACATCTTCCGACTGAGCGAAAGGTGGCGCATTGCGGGCACCAAGCTAAGTG
CAAAATAGTAGTCGTCGTCCTTGGTGAGCTCCTCGTGATTCTGTTGTATGATGTAGCTGAGCTGTTCGCT
GACAGCGGTCAGCCGTTCGATGGACGTCTCCAGGTTGTTCTTCAGCTGCTTGGCCGAGCTGCTGCTGGAG
GACGTGGAGGCCACCACAGTAGCCTGTACGCCCGAACCAACACCGATGGGCCTGCTACTTCCACCGGCTG
GTGAAGTCGAATGGGTTAGCACGGTCACTTGCTTCTCAGGCTGATCCAGGCCCTCATCATCCATCACGTG
TATAGGGCTATAGCACAGTGGATCCTCGCTGTATATGATGTCCTTAATGTCCTCGCTAATCTCATCGTTC
TGCTCGTACTCCTCCCACTTTTGCGGCAGGGCGCCCGCCTCGCCCAGATAATTGGCGACGTTCGACTCGA
TCTTCGGCTTGGCCACACGCAGCGGCTCCCTCAGCGTCTTGGCCTTGGTAATCCGCACGGTTTTGTCTTT
CTTGATGATTGGGATCATCCGGGCCTGGGGACGTTGCTGCACCGGACTGACCAGCACCTCGTCCCTGTGC
